>Addgene plasmid #83756 | MSCV-6NBC-GFP-PGK-Puro-Barcode79 | depositor full sequence | sequence record 159944 | Full Sequence
TGAAAGACCCCACCTGTAGGTTTGGCAAGCTAGCTTAAGTAACGCCATTTTGCAAGGCATGGAAAATACA
TAACTGAGAATAGAGAAGTTCAGATCAAGGTTAGGAACAGAGAGACAGCAGAATATGGGCCAAACAGGAT
ATCTGTGGTAAGCAGTTCCTGCCCCGGCTCAGGGCCAAGAACAGATGGTCCCCAGATGCGGTCCCGCCCT
CAGCAGTTTCTAGAGAACCATCAGATGTTTCCAGGGTGCCCCAAGGACCTGAAATGACCCTGTGCCTTAT
TTGAACTAACCAATCAGTTCGCTTCTCGCTTCTGTTCGCGCGCTTCTGCTCCCCGAGCTCAATAAAAGAG
CCCACAACCCCTCACTCGGCGCGCCAGTCCTCCGATAGACTGCGTCGCCCGGGTACCCGTATTCCCAATA
AAGCCTCTTGCTGTTTGCATCCGAATCGTGGACTCGCTGATCCTTGGGAGGGTCTCCTCAGATTGATTGA
CTGCCCACCTCGGGGGTCTTTCATTTGGAGGTTCCACCGAGATTTGGAGACCCCTGCCCAGGGACCACCG
ACCCCCCCGCCGGGAGGTAAGCTGGCCAGCGGTCGTTTCGTGTCTGTCTCTGTCTTTGTGCGTGTTTGTG
CCGGCATCTAATGTTTGCGCCTGCGTCTGTACTAGTTAGCTAACTAGCTCTGTATCTGGCGGACCCGTGG
TGGAACTGACGAGTTCTGAACACCCGGCCGCAACCCTGGGAGACGTCCCAGGGACTTTGGGGGCCGTTTT
TGTGGCCCGACCTGAGGAAGGGAGTCGATGTGGAATCCGACCCCGTCAGGATATGTGGTTCTGGTAGGAG
ACGAGAACCTAAAACAGTTCCCGCCTCCGTCTGAATTTTTGCTTTCGGTTTGGAACCGAAGCCGCGCGTC
TTGTCTGCTGCAGCGCTGCAGCATCGTTCTGTGTTGTCTCTGTCTGACTGTGTTTCTGTATTTGTCTGAA
AATTAGGGCCAGACTGTTACCACTCCCTTAAGTTTGACCTTAGGTCACTGGAAAGATGTCGAGCGGATCG
CTCACAACCAGTCGGTAGATGTCAAGAAGAGACGTTGGGTTACCTTCTGCTCTGCAGAATGGCCAACCTT
TAACGTCGGATGGCCGCGAGACGGCACCTTTAACCGAGACCTCATCACCCAGGTTAAGATCAAGGTCTTT
TCACCTGGCCCGCATGGACACCCAGACCAGGTCCCCTACATCGTGACCTGGGAAGCCTTGGCTTTTGACC
CCCCTCCCTGGGTCAAGCCCTTTGTACACCCTAAGCCTCCGCCTCCTCTTCCTCCATCCGCCCCGTCTCT
CCCCCTTGAACCTCCTCGTTCGACCCCGCCTCGATCCTCCCTTTATCCAGCCCTCACTCCTTCTCTAGGC
GCCGGAATTAGATCCACATTACCACCATGGTGAGCAAGGGCGAGGAGCTGTTCACCGGGGTGGTGCCCAT
CCTGGTCGAGCTGGACGGCGACGTAAACGGCCACAAGTTCAGCGTGTCCGGCGAGGGCGAGGGCGATGCC
ACCTACGGCAAGCTGACCCTGAAGTTCATCTGCACCACCGGCAAGCTGCCCGTGCCCTGGCCCACCCTCG
TGACCACCCTGACCTACGGCGTGCAGTGCTTCAGCCGCTACCCCGACCACATGAAGCAGCACGACTTCTT
CAAGTCCGCCATGCCCGAAGGCTACGTCCAGGAGCGCACCATCTTCTTCAAGGACGACGGCAACTACAAG
ACCCGCGCCGAGGTGAAGTTCGAGGGCGACACCCTGGTGAACCGCATCGAGCTGAAGGGCATCGACTTCA
AGGAGGACGGCAACATCCTGGGGCACAAGCTGGAGTACAACTACAACAGCCACAACGTCTATATCATGGC
CGACAAGCAGAAGAACGGCATCAAGGTGAACTTCAAGATCCGCCACAACATCGAGGACGGCAGCGTGCAG
CTCGCCGACCACTACCAGCAGAACACCCCCATCGGCGACGGCCCCGTGCTGCTGCCCGACAACCACTACC
TGAGCACCCAGTCCGCCCTGAGCAAAGACCCCAACGAGAAGCGCGATCACATGGTCCTGCTGGAGTTCGT
GACCGCCGCCGGGATCACTCTCGGCATGGACGAGCTGTACAAGTAGCGGAGAATTCTACCGGGTAGGGGA
GGCGCTTTTCCCAAGGCAGTCTGGAGCATGCGCTTTAGCAGCCCCGCTGGGCACTTGGCGCTACACAAGT
GGCCTCTGGCCTCGCACACATTCCACATCCACCGGTAGGCGCCAACCGGCTCCGTTCTTTGGTGGCCCCT
TCGCGCCACCTTCTACTCCTCCCCTAGTCAGGAAGTTCCCCCCCGCCCCGCAGCTCGCGTCGTGCAGGAC
GTGACAAATGGAAGTAGCACGTCTCACTAGTCTCGTGCAGATGGACAGCACCGCTGAGCAATGGAAGCGG
GTAGGCCTTTGGGGCAGCGGCCAATAGCAGCTTTGCTCCTTCGCTTTCTGGGCTCAGAGGCTGGGAAGGG
GTGGGTCCGGGGGCGGGCTCAGGGGCGGGCTCAGGGGCGGGGCGGGCGCCCGAAGGTCCTCCGGAGGCCC
GGCATTCTGCACGCTTCAAAAGCGCACGTCTGCCGCGCTGTTCTCCTCTTCCTCATCTCCGGGCCTTTCG
ACCTGCAGCCCAAGCTTACCATGACCGAGTACAAGCCCACGGTGCGCCTCGCCACCCGCGACGACGTCCC
CAGGGCCGTACGCACCCTCGCCGCCGCGTTCGCCGACTACCCCGCCACGCGCCACACCGTCGATCCGGAC
CGCCACATCGAGCGGGTCACCGAGCTGCAAGAACTCTTCCTCACGCGCGTCGGGCTCGACATCGGCAAGG
TGTGGGTCGCGGACGACGGCGCCGCGGTGGCGGTCTGGACCACGCCGGAGAGCGTCGAAGCGGGGGCGGT
GTTCGCCGAGATCGGCCCGCGCATGGCCGAGTTGAGCGGTTCCCGGCTGGCCGCGCAGCAACAGATGGAA
GGCCTCCTGGCGCCGCACCGGCCCAAGGAGCCCGCGTGGTTCCTGGCCACCGTCGGCGTCTCGCCCGACC
ACCAGGGCAAGGGTCTGGGCAGCGCCGTCGTGCTCCCCGGAGTGGAGGCGGCCGAGCGCGCCGGGGTGCC
CGCCTTCCTGGAGACCTCCGCGCCCCGCAACCTCCCCTTCTACGAGCGGCTCGGCTTCACCGTCACCGCC
GACGTCGAGGTGCCCGAAGGACCGCGCACCTGGTGCATGACCCGCAAGCCCGGTGCCTGACGCCCGCCCC
ACGACCCGCAGCGCCCGACCGAAAGGAGCGCACGACCCCATGCATCGATAAAATAAAAGATTTTATTTAG
TCTCCAGAAAAAGGGGGGAATGAAAGACCCCACCTGTAGGTTTGGCAAGCTAGCTTAAGTAACGCCATTT
TGCAAGGCATGGAAAATACATAACTGAGAATAGAGAAGTTCAGATCAAGGTTAGGAACAGAGAGACAGCA
GAATATGGGCCAAACAGGATATCTGTGGTAAGCAGTTCCTGCCCCGGCTCAGGGCCAAGAACAGATGGTC
CCCAGATGCGGTCCCGCCCTCAGCAGTTTCTAGAGAACCATCAGATGTTTCCAGGGTGCCCCAAGGACCT
GAAATGACCCTGTGCCTTATTTGAACTAACCAATCAGTTCGCTTCTCGCTTCTGTTCGCGCGCTTCTGCT
CCCCGAGCTCAATAAAAGAGCCCACAACCCCTCACTCGGCGCGCCAGTCCTCCGATAGACTGCGTCGCCC
GGGTACCCGTGTATCCAATAAACCCTCTTGCAGTTGCATCCGACTTGTGGTCTCGCTGTTCCTTGGGAGG
GTCTCCTCTGAGTGATTGACTACCCGTCAGCGGGGGTCTTTCATGGGTAACAGTTTCTTGAAGTTGGAGA
ACAACATTCTGAGGGTAGGAGTCGAATATTAAGTAATCCTGACTCAATTAGCCACTGTTTTGAATCCACA
TACTCCAATACTCCTGAAATAGTTCATTATGGACAGCGCAGAAGAGCTGGGGAGAATTAATTCGTAATCA
TGGTCATAGCTGTTTCCTGTGTGAAATTGTTATCCGCTCACAATTCCACACAACATACGAGCCGGAAGCA
TAAAGTGTAAAGCCTGGGGTGCCTAATGAGTGAGCTAACTCACATTAATTGCGTTGCGCTCACTGCCCGC
TTTCCAGTCGGGAAACCTGTCGTGCCAGCTGCATTAATGAATCGGCCAACGCGCGGGGAGAGGCGGTTTG
CGTATTGGGCGCTCTTCCGCTTCCTCGCTCACTGACTCGCTGCGCTCGGTCGTTCGGCTGCGGCGAGCGG
TATCAGCTCACTCAAAGGCGGTAATACGGTTATCCACAGAATCAGGGGATAACGCAGGAAAGAACATGTG
AGCAAAAGGCCAGCAAAAGGCCAGGAACCGTAAAAAGGCCGCGTTGCTGGCGTTTTTCCATAGGCTCCGC
CCCCCTGACGAGCATCACAAAAATCGACGCTCAAGTCAGAGGTGGCGAAACCCGACAGGACTATAAAGAT
ACCAGGCGTTTCCCCCTGGAAGCTCCCTCGTGCGCTCTCCTGTTCCGACCCTGCCGCTTACCGGATACCT
GTCCGCCTTTCTCCCTTCGGGAAGCGTGGCGCTTTCTCATAGCTCACGCTGTAGGTATCTCAGTTCGGTG
TAGGTCGTTCGCTCCAAGCTGGGCTGTGTGCACGAACCCCCCGTTCAGCCCGACCGCTGCGCCTTATCCG
GTAACTATCGTCTTGAGTCCAACCCGGTAAGACACGACTTATCGCCACTGGCAGCAGCCACTGGTAACAG
GATTAGCAGAGCGAGGTATGTAGGCGGTGCTACAGAGTTCTTGAAGTGGTGGCCTAACTACGGCTACACT
AGAAGGACAGTATTTGGTATCTGCGCTCTGCTGAAGCCAGTTACCTTCGGAAAAAGAGTTGGTAGCTCTT
GATCCGGCAAACAAACCACCGCTGGTAGCGGTGGTTTTTTTGTTTGCAAGCAGCAGATTACGCGCAGAAA
AAAAGGATCTCAAGAAGATCCTTTGATCTTTTCTACGGGGTCTGACGCTCAGTGGAACGAAAACTCACGT
TAAGGGATTTTGGTCATGAGATTATCAAAAAGGATCTTCACCTAGATCCTTTTAAATTAAAAATGAAGTT
TTAAATCAATCTAAAGTATATATGAGTAAACTTGGTCTGACAGTTACCAATGCTTAATCAGTGAGGCACC
TATCTCAGCGATCTGTCTATTTCGTTCATCCATAGTTGCCTGACTCCCCGTCGTGTAGATAACTACGATA
CGGGAGGGCTTACCATCTGGCCCCAGTGCTGCAATGATACCGCGAGACCCACGCTCACCGGCTCCAGATT
TATCAGCAATAAACCAGCCAGCCGGAAGGGCCGAGCGCAGAAGTGGTCCTGCAACTTTATCCGCCTCCAT
CCAGTCTATTAATTGTTGCCGGGAAGCTAGAGTAAGTAGTTCGCCAGTTAATAGTTTGCGCAACGTTGTT
GCCATTGCTACAGGCATCGTGGTGTCACGCTCGTCGTTTGGTATGGCTTCATTCAGCTCCGGTTCCCAAC
GATCAAGGCGAGTTACATGATCCCCCATGTTGTGCAAAAAAGCGGTTAGCTCCTTCGGTCCTCCGATCGT
TGTCAGAAGTAAGTTGGCCGCAGTGTTATCACTCATGGTTATGGCAGCACTGCATAATTCTCTTACTGTC
ATGCCATCCGTAAGATGCTTTTCTGTGACTGGTGAGTACTCAACCAAGTCATTCTGAGAATAGTGTATGC
GGCGACCGAGTTGCTCTTGCCCGGCGTCAATACGGGATAATACCGCGCCACATAGCAGAACTTTAAAAGT
GCTCATCATTGGAAAACGTTCTTCGGGGCGAAAACTCTCAAGGATCTTACCGCTGTTGAGATCCAGTTCG
ATGTAACCCACTCGTGCACCCAACTGATCTTCAGCATCTTTTACTTTCACCAGCGTTTCTGGGTGAGCAA
AAACAGGAAGGCAAAATGCCGCAAAAAAGGGAATAAGGGCGACACGGAAATGTTGAATACTCATACTCTT
CCTTTTTCAATATTATTGAAGCATTTATCAGGGTTATTGTCTCATGAGCGGATACATATTTGAATGTATT
TAGAAAAATAAACAAATAGGGGTTCCGCGCACATTTCCCCGAAAAGTGCCACCTGACGTCTAAGAAACCA
TTATTATCATGACATTAACCTATAAAAATAGGCGTATCACGAGGCCCTTTCGTCTCGCGCGTTTCGGTGA
TGACGGTGAAAACCTCTGACACATGCAGCTCCCGGAGACGGTCACAGCTTGTCTGTAAGCGGATGCCGGG
AGCAGACAAGCCCGTCAGGGCGCGTCAGCGGGTGTTGGCGGGTGTCGGGGCTGGCTTAACTATGCGGCAT
CAGAGCAGATTGTACTGAGAGTGCACCATATGCGGTGTGAAATACCGCACAGATGCGTAAGGAGAAAATA
CCGCATCAGGCGCCATTCGCCATTCAGGCTGCGCAACTGTTGGGAAGGGCGATCGGTGCGGGCCTCTTCG
CTATTACGCCAGCTGGCGAAAGGGGGATGTGCTGCAAGGCGATTAAGTTGGGTAACGCCAGGGTTTTCCC
AGTCACGACGTTGTAAAACGACGGCGCAAGGAATGGTGCATGCAAGGAGATGGCGCCCAACAGTCCCCCG
GCCACGGGGCCTGCCACCATACCCACGCCGAAACAAGCGCTCATGAGCCCGAAGTGGCGAGCCCGATCTT
CCCCATCGGTGATGTCGGCGATATAGGCGCCAGCAACCGCACCTGTGGCGCCGGTGATGCCGGCCACGAT
GCGTCCGGCGTAGAGGCGATTAGTCCAATTTGTTAAAGACAGGATATCAGTGGTCCAGGCTCTAGTTTTG
ACTCAACAATATCACCAGCTGAAGCCTATAGAGTACGAGCCATAGATAAAATAAAAGATTTTATTTAGTC
TCCAGAAAAAGGGGGGAA
Features (pLannotate 1.2.2; 19 found; start..end, strand, type, name):
    579..920     +  misc_feature   MESV Ψ: packaging signal of murine embryonic stem cell virus
    987..1403    +  CDS            gag (truncated): truncated Moloney murine leukemia virus (MMLV) gag gene lacking the start codon
   1427..2143    +  CDS            EGFP: EGFP is a basic (constitutively fluorescent) green fluorescent protein published in 1996, derived from Aequorea victoria. It is reported to be a rapidly-maturing weak dimer with moderate acid sensitivity.
   2161..2660    +  promoter       PGK promoter: mouse phosphoglycerate kinase 1 promoter
   2681..3280    +  CDS            PuroR: puromycin N-acetyltransferase; pac from Streptomyces alboniger; confers resistance to puromycin
   3380..3894    +  LTR            3' LTR: 3' long terminal repeat from murine embryonic stem cell virus
   4087..4103    -  protein_bind   lac operator: The lac repressor binds to the lac operator to inhibit transcription in E. coli. This inhibition can be relieved by adding lactose or isopropyl-β-D-thiogalactopyranoside (IPTG). lac repressor encoded by lacI
   4111..4141    -  promoter       lac promoter: promoter for the E. coli lac operon
   4156..4177    -  protein_bind   CAP binding site: CAP binding activates transcription in the presence of cAMP. E. coli catabolite activator protein
   4190..4282    -  CDS            lacI (fragment): lac repressor; lacI; The lac repressor binds to the lac operator to inhibit transcription in E. coli. This inhibition can be relieved by adding lactose or isopropyl-β-D-thiogalactopyranoside (IPTG).
   4465..5053    -  rep_origin     ori: high-copy-number ColE1/pMB1/pBR322/pUC origin of replication
   5224..6084    -  CDS            AmpR: β-lactamase; bla; confers resistance to ampicillin, carbenicillin, and related antibiotics
   6085..6189    -  promoter       AmpR promoter: bla
   6284..6319    +  CDS            rop (fragment): Rop protein, which maintains plasmids at low copy number; rop
   6421..6520    +  misc_feature   bom (fragment): basis of mobility region from pBR322
   6526..6675    -  CDS            lacZα (fragment): LacZα fragment of β-galactosidase; lacZ fragment
   6675..6876    -  CDS            TcR (fragment): tetracycline efflux protein; tet; confers resistance to tetracycline
   6877..6975    +  CDS            env (fragment): murine leukemia virus gPr80 envelope polyprotein precursor; env; proteolytically cleaved into gp70SU and p15TM subunits
   7017..515     +  LTR            5' LTR (across the origin): 5' long terminal repeat from murine embryonic stem cell virus
