[The description below was written by a language model from this plasmid's Addgene catalogue record and pLannotate feature annotations shown in this document.]
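Description:
MSCV-6NBC-GFP-PGK-Puro-Barcode79 is a gammaretroviral transfer vector built on the murine stem cell virus (MSCV) backbone, about 7.0 kb in size. It is one member of a series in which each plasmid carries a distinct synthetic six-nucleotide (6N) barcode. In bacteria it is maintained at high copy through a ColE1/pUC-type origin and selected with ampicillin via the β-lactamase gene. The short lacI, lacZα, rop, bom, TcR and env fragments in the annotation appear to be nonfunctional remnants of earlier cloning vectors.

The proviral region is bounded by the 5′ and 3′ long terminal repeats of murine embryonic stem cell virus. It includes the Ψ packaging signal and a truncated gag segment lacking its start codon, which together support efficient encapsidation of the vector RNA when viral proteins are supplied in trans by packaging cells. Downstream lies an EGFP coding sequence with no dedicated internal promoter annotated, so it is presumably transcribed from the 5′ LTR. It is followed by a mouse PGK promoter driving puromycin N-acetyltransferase. Transduced cells can therefore be identified by green fluorescence and enriched with puromycin.

The barcode is too short to be annotated in the feature table. The record states that it was inserted by restriction cloning between a BglII site, which was destroyed, and a retained EcoRI site, and the plasmid name suggests it sits adjacent to GFP, though its exact position is not given. After stable integration the barcode becomes a heritable DNA tag. The stated purpose is to generate uniquely barcoded cell line variants, and the associated publication concerns a multiplexed in vivo small-molecule screening platform, consistent with pooling such variants and distinguishing them by their barcodes.
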