Addgene plasmid #83756: MSCV-6NBC-GFP-PGK-Puro-Barcode79
Purpose: individual 6N barcode to make barcoded cell line variants
Depositing lab: Monte Winslow. Depositing organization: Stanford University. Publication: An in vivo multiplexed small-molecule screening platform. Gruner BM, Schulze CJ, Yang D, Ogasawara D, Dix MM, Rogers ZN, Chuang CH, McFarland CD, Chiou SH, Brown JM, Cravatt BF, Bogyo M, Winslow MM. Nat Methods. 2016 Sep 12. doi: 10.1038/nmeth.3992. PubMed 27617390.
Backbone
  Vector backbone: MSCV
  Vector type: Retroviral
  Selectable markers: Puromycin
Growth in bacteria
  Bacterial resistance: Ampicillin, 100 μg/mL
  Growth temperature: 37°C
  Growth strain: DH5alpha
  Copy number: High Copy
Gene/Insert
  Gene/Insert name: Barcode79
  Species: Synthetic
  Cloning method: Restriction Enzyme; 5′ cloning site BglII (destroyed during cloning); 3′ cloning site EcoRI (not destroyed)
  Sequencing primers: 5′ CCCTTGAACCTCCTCGTTCGACC
Terms and licenses: Academic/Nonprofit Terms; Industry Terms: Not Available to Industry
How to cite: MSCV-6NBC-GFP-PGK-Puro-Barcode79 was a gift from Monte Winslow (Addgene plasmid # 83756 ; http://n2t.net/addgene:83756 ; RRID:Addgene_83756)
