>Addgene plasmid #83756 | MSCV-6NBC-GFP-PGK-Puro-Barcode79 | addgene partial sequence | sequence record 165488 | pLXSN5 5'-CCCTTGAACCTCCTCGTTCGACC-3'
CAGCCCTCACTCCTTCTCTAGGCGCCGGAATTAGATCCACATTACCACCATGGTGAGCAAGGGCGAGGAG
CTGTTCACCGGGGTGGTGCCCATCCTGGTCGAGCTGGACGGCGACGTAAACGGCCACAAGTTCAGCGTGT
CCGGCGAGGGCGAGGGCGATGCCACCTACGGCAAGCTGACCCTGAAGTTCATCTGCACCACCGGCAAGCT
GCCCGTGCCCTGGCCCACCCTCGTGACCACCCTGACCTACGGCGTGCAGTGCTTCAGCCGCTACCCCGAC
CACATGAAGCAGCACGACTTCTTCAAGTCCGCCATGCCCGAAGGCTACGTCCAGGAGCGCACCATCTTCT
TCAAGGACGACGGCAACTACAAGACCCGCGCCGAGGTGAAGTTCGAGGGCGACACCCTGGTGAACCGCAT
CGAGCTGAAGGGCATCGACTTCAAGGAGGACGGCAACATCCTGGGGCACAAGCTGGAGTACAACTACAAC
AGCCACAACGTCTATATCATGGCCGACAAGCAGAAGAACGGCATCAAGGTGAACTTCAAGATCCGCCACA
ACATCGAGGACGGCAGCGTGCAGCTCGCCGACCACTACCAGCAGAACACCCCCATCGGCGACGGCCCCGT
GCTGCTGCCCGACAACCACTACCTGAGCACCCAGTCCGCCCTGAGCAAAGACCCCAACGAGAAGCGCGAT
CACATGGTCCTGCTGGAGTTCGTGACCGCCGCCGGGATCACTCTCGGCATGGACGAGCTGTACAAGTAGC
GGAGAATTCTACCGGGTAGGGGAGGCGCTTTTCCCAAGGCAGTCTGGAGCATGCGCTTTAG
